Addgene plasmid #11474: pcdna3mciap1
Depositing lab: Jon Ashwell. Depositing organization: National Cancer Institute (NCI). Publication: Posttranscriptional downregulation of c-IAP2 by the ubiquitin protein ligase c-IAP1 in vivo. Conze DB, Albert L, Ferrick DA, Goeddel DV, Yeh WC, Mak T, Ashwell JD. Mol Cell Biol. 2005 Apr . 25(8):3348-56. 10.1128/MCB.25.8.3348-3356.2005 PubMed 15798218.
Backbone
  Vector backbone: pcDNA3
  Backbone manufacturer: invitrogen
  Backbone size w/o insert (bp): 7200
  Vector type: Mammalian Expression
  Selectable markers: Neomycin (select with G418)
Growth in bacteria
  Bacterial resistance: Ampicillin, 100 μg/mL
  Growth temperature: 37°C
  Growth strain: DH5alpha
  Copy number: High Copy
Gene/Insert
  Gene/Insert name: mciap1
  Species: M. musculus (mouse)
  Insert size (bp): 1700
  Entrez Gene: Birc2 (a.k.a. A, AW146227, Api1, Api2, Birc3, C-IAP1, C330006D17Rik, HI, HIAP1, HIAP2, I, IAP1, IAP2, MI, MIAP1, MIAP2, MIH, MIHB, MIHC, RNF48, cI, cIA, cIAP1, cIAP2, mcI, mcIAP1)
  Cloning method: Restriction Enzyme; 5′ cloning site HindIII, (not destroyed); 3′ cloning site EcoRI (not destroyed)
  Sequencing primers: 5′ T7; 3′ SP6
Terms and licenses: Academic/Nonprofit Terms; Industry Terms: Not Available to Industry
How to cite: pcdna3mciap1 was a gift from Jon Ashwell (Addgene plasmid # 11474 ; http://n2t.net/addgene:11474 ; RRID:Addgene_11474)
