[The description below was written by a language model from this plasmid's Addgene catalogue record.]
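Description:
pcdna3mciap1 is a mammalian expression plasmid built on the commercial pcDNA3 backbone (recorded as about 7.2 kb without insert) and carrying the mouse c-IAP1 coding sequence, the product of the Birc2 gene. The insert, listed at roughly 1.7 kb, was placed into the polylinker by restriction cloning between a 5′ HindIII site and a 3′ EcoRI site, both of which remain intact, so the fragment can be excised or transferred. The record lists T7 and SP6 as the flanking sequencing primers, consistent with the phage promoter sites that border the pcDNA3 cloning region. The plasmid is maintained in E. coli as a high-copy replicon under ampicillin selection, and it carries a neomycin resistance marker that allows G418 selection of stably transfected mammalian cells.

The record does not include a feature table and does not name the promoter explicitly. pcDNA3 vectors generally drive the insert from the CMV immediate-early promoter with a downstream polyadenylation signal, and that arrangement would be expected here. No epitope tag, fusion partner, reporter or mutation is recorded, so the insert appears to be untagged wild-type protein, although this is not confirmed.

c-IAP1 is a member of the inhibitor of apoptosis family that contains a RING domain and acts as a ubiquitin protein ligase. The associated publication concerns posttranscriptional downregulation of c-IAP2 by c-IAP1, so the construct is suited to transient or stable overexpression of mouse c-IAP1 in cultured mammalian cells for studies of IAP regulation, ubiquitination and apoptosis-related signalling.
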