>Addgene plasmid #11474 | pcdna3mciap1 | addgene partial sequence | sequence record 18255 | T7 5'-TAATACGACTCACTATAGGG-3'
TATGGAGAGAGCACAATCTTGTCAAATTGGACAAAGGAGAGCGAAGAAAAAATGAAGTTTGACTTTTCGT
GTGAACTCTACCGAATGTCTACATATTCAGCTTTTCCCAGGGGAGTTCCTGTCTCAGAGAGGAGTCTGGC
TCGTGCTGGCTTTTATTATACAGGTGTGAATGACAAAGTCAAGTGCTTCTGCTGTGGCCTGATGTTGGAT
AACTGGAAACAAGGGGACAGTCCTGTTGAAAAGCACAGACAGTTCTATCCCAGCTGCAGCTTTGTACAGA
CTCTGCTTTCAGCCAGTCTGCAGTCTCCATCTAAGAATATGTCTCCTGTGAAAAGTAGATTTGCACATTC
GTCACCTCTGGAACGAGGTGGCATTCACTCCAACCTGTGCTCTAGCCCTCTTAATTCTAGAGCAGTGGAA
GACTTCTCATCAAGGATGGATCCCTGCAGCTATGCCATGAGTACAGAAGAGGCCAGATTTCTTACTTACA
GTATGTGGCCTTTAAGTTTTCTGTCACCAGCAGAGCTGGCCAGAGCTGGCTTCTATTACATAGGGCCTGG
AGACAGGGTGGCCTGTTTTGCCTGTGGTGGGAAACTGAGCAACTGGGAACCAAAGGATGATGCTATGTCA
GAGCACCGCAGACATTTTCCCCACTGTCCATTTCTGGAAAATACT
